Addgene plasmid #74598: pGEX6P1-human LIC1 G domain
Purpose: used for expression in E. coli and purification. N-terminal GST tag and C-terminal Strep tag, aa 1-389
Depositing lab: Ron Vale. Depositing organization: University of California, San Francisco (UCSF). Publication: A Ras-like domain in the light intermediate chain bridges the dynein motor to a cargo-binding region. Schroeder CM, Ostrem JM, Hertz NT, Vale RD. Elife. 2014 Oct 1;3:e03351. doi: 10.7554/eLife.03351. PubMed 25272277.
Backbone
  Vector backbone: pGEX6P1
  Backbone manufacturer: GE Healthcare
  Backbone size w/o insert (bp): 4984
  Vector type: Bacterial Expression
Growth in bacteria
  Bacterial resistance: Ampicillin, 100 μg/mL
  Growth temperature: 37°C
  Growth strain: DH5alpha
  Growth instructions: BL21(DE3) for protein production
  Copy number: Unknown
Gene/Insert
  Gene/Insert name: human dynein light intermediate chain 1 amino acids 1-389 (alt name: LIC1)
  Species: H. sapiens (human)
  Insert size (bp): 594
  Entrez Gene: DYNC1LI1 (a.k.a. DLC-A, DNCLI1, LIC1)
  Promoter: T7
  Tag / fusion protein: N-terminal GST (N terminal on backbone); Strep II (C terminal on insert)
  Cloning method: Gateway Cloning
  Sequencing primers: 5′ pGEX 5'; 3′ pGEX 3'
Terms and licenses: Academic/Nonprofit Terms; Industry Terms: Not Available to Industry
How to cite: pGEX6P1-human LIC1 G domain was a gift from Ron Vale (Addgene plasmid # 74598 ; http://n2t.net/addgene:74598 ; RRID:Addgene_74598)
