[The description below was written by a language model from this plasmid's Addgene catalogue record and pLannotate feature annotations shown in this document.]
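Description:
pGEX6P1-human LIC1 G domain is a bacterial expression plasmid built on the pGEX6P1 backbone for producing and purifying a fragment of human cytoplasmic dynein light intermediate chain 1 (DYNC1LI1, LIC1) in E. coli. It replicates from a ColE1/pMB1-type origin and is selected with ampicillin through the β-lactamase (AmpR) gene. Small remnants of the pBR322 rop and bom regions are also annotated. The plasmid carries its own lacI gene under the lacIq promoter, which supplies enough lac repressor to keep expression off until induction.

The payload is a single fusion open reading frame. Schistosoma japonicum glutathione S-transferase (GST) sits at the N-terminus, followed after a short linker by LIC1 residues 1-389, which comprise the Ras-like G domain. A Strep-tag II follows directly at the C-terminus. The two tags allow sequential affinity purification on glutathione and Strep-Tactin resins, which helps enrich for full-length product. The linker between GST and the insert is not annotated, although pGEX-6P vectors normally encode a PreScission protease site there for removing GST.

Two catalogue fields disagree with the feature table. The catalogue lists a T7 promoter, but the annotated sequence shows the tac promoter and lac operator upstream of GST, as expected for a pGEX vector, so expression would be IPTG-inducible and independent of T7 polymerase. The listed insert size of 594 bp also does not match the annotated LIC1 fragment of roughly 1.17 kb, which is the length expected for 389 residues. The associated work concerns how the LIC G domain links the dynein motor to a cargo-binding region, so the purified protein suits biochemical and structural studies.
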