Features (pLannotate 1.2.2; 18 found; start..end, strand, type, name):
      6..107     -  CDS            yciV (fragment): RNAAM_ECOLI - Also known as trpH From Escherichia coli (strain K12).
    183..211     +  promoter       tac promoter: strong E. coli promoter; hybrid between the trp and lac UV5 promoters
    219..235     +  protein_bind   lac operator: The lac repressor binds to the lac operator to inhibit transcription in E. coli. This inhibition can be relieved by adding lactose or isopropyl-β-D-thiogalactopyranoside (IPTG). lac repressor encoded by lacI
    258..911     +  CDS            GST26_SCHJA: Experimental evidence at protein level: Swiss-Prot protein existence level 1. GST isoenzymes appear to play a central role in the parasite detoxification system. Other functions are also suspected including a role in increasing the solubility of haematin in the parasite gut. From Schistosoma japonicum (Blood fluke).
    951..2117    +  CDS            DYNC1LI1 (fragment): DC1L1_HUMAN - Also known as DNCLI1. Experimental evidence at protein level: Swiss-Prot protein existence level 1. Acts as one of several non-catalytic accessory components of the cytoplasmic dynein 1 complex that are thought to be involved in linking dynein to cargos and to adapter proteins that regulate dynein function. Cytoplasmic dynein 1 acts as a motor for the intracellular retrograde motility of vesicles and organelles along microtubules. May play a role in binding dynein to membranous organelles or chromosomes. Probably involved in the microtubule-dependent transport of pericentrin. Is
   2118..2140    +  CDS            Strep-Tag II (fragment): peptide that binds Strep-Tactin®, an engineered form of streptavidin
   2192..2231    +  CDS            rop (fragment): Rop protein, which maintains plasmids at low copy number; rop
   2333..2373    +  misc_feature   bom (fragment): basis of mobility region from pBR322
   2478..2582    +  promoter       AmpR promoter: bla
   2583..3443    +  CDS            AmpR: β-lactamase; bla; confers resistance to ampicillin, carbenicillin, and related antibiotics
   3614..4202    +  rep_origin     ori: high-copy-number ColE1/pMB1/pBR322/pUC origin of replication
   4388..4439    -  misc_feature   bom (fragment): basis of mobility region from pBR322
   4446..4523    +  promoter       lacIq promoter: lacI (mutant); In the lacIq allele, a single base change in the promoter boosts expression of the lacI gene about 10-fold.
   4524..5606    +  CDS            lacI: lac repressor; lacI; The lac repressor binds to the lac operator to inhibit transcription in E. coli. This inhibition can be relieved by adding lactose or isopropyl-β-D-thiogalactopyranoside (IPTG).
   5619..5640    +  protein_bind   CAP binding site: CAP binding activates transcription in the presence of cAMP. E. coli catabolite activator protein
   5655..5685    +  promoter       lac promoter: promoter for the E. coli lac operon
   5693..5709    +  protein_bind   lac operator: The lac repressor binds to the lac operator to inhibit transcription in E. coli. This inhibition can be relieved by adding lactose or isopropyl-β-D-thiogalactopyranoside (IPTG). lac repressor encoded by lacI
   5729..5902    +  CDS            lacZα: LacZα fragment of β-galactosidase; lacZ fragment
>Addgene plasmid #74598 | pGEX6P1-human LIC1 G domain | addgene full sequence | sequence record 145957 | Addgene assembled full plasmid sequence
ACGTTATCGACTGCACGGTGCACCAATGCTTCTGGCGTCAGGCAGCCATCGGAAGCTGTGGTATGGCTGT
GCAGGTCGTAAATCACTGCATAATTCGTGTCGCTCAAGGCGCACTCCCGTTCTGGATAATGTTTTTTGCG
CCGACATCATAACGGTTCTGGCAAATATTCTGAAATGAGCTGTTGACAATTAATCATCGGCTCGTATAAT
GTGTGGAATTGTGAGCGGATAACAATTTCACACAGGAAACAGTATTCATGTCCCCTATACTAGGTTATTG
GAAAATTAAGGGCCTTGTGCAACCCACTCGACTTCTTTTGGAATATCTTGAAGAAAAATATGAAGAGCAT
TTGTATGAGCGCGATGAAGGTGATAAATGGCGAAACAAAAAGTTTGAATTGGGTTTGGAGTTTCCCAATC
TTCCTTATTATATTGATGGTGATGTTAAATTAACACAGTCTATGGCCATCATACGTTATATAGCTGACAA
GCACAACATGTTGGGTGGTTGTCCAAAAGAGCGTGCAGAGATTTCAATGCTTGAAGGAGCGGTTTTGGAT
ATTAGATACGGTGTTTCGAGAATTGCATATAGTAAAGACTTTGAAACTCTCAAAGTTGATTTTCTTAGCA
AGCTACCTGAAATGCTGAAAATGTTCGAAGATCGTTTATGTCATAAAACATATTTAAATGGTGATCATGT
AACCCATCCTGACTTCATGTTGTATGACGCTCTTGATGTTGTTTTATACATGGACCCAATGTGCCTGGAT
GCGTTCCCAAAATTAGTTTGTTTTAAAAAACGTATTGAAGCTATCCCACAAATTGATAAGTACTTGAAAT
CCAGCAAGTATATAGCATGGCCTTTGCAGGGCTGGCAAGCCACGTTTGGTGGTGGCGACCATCCTCCAAA
ATCGGATCTGGAAGTTCTGTTCCAGGGGCCCCTGGGATCCATGGCGGCCGTGGGGCGAGTCGGCTCCTTC
GGTTCTTCTCCGCCGGGATTATCCTCGACTTACACTGGCGGCCCCTTGGGCAACGAGATAGCGTCGGGCA
ACGGTGGCGCCGCGGCAGGCGACGACGAGGACGGGCAGAACCTTTGGTCCTGCATCCTCAGCGAGGTCTC
CACCCGCTCGCGCTCCAAGCTCCCTGCGGGGAAGAACGTGCTACTGCTGGGTGAAGATGGAGCTGGAAAA
ACAAGCTTAATAAGAAAAATTCAGGGAATAGAGGAGTATAAGAAAGGAAGAGGATTGGAATATTTGTACT
TAAATGTGCATGATGAAGACAGGGATGATCAAACAAGATGTAATGTTTGGATCTTAGATGGAGACCTATA
TCACAAAGGCCTCCTTAAATTTTCACTGGATGCCGTATCTCTGAAGGATACTCTAGTTATGCTGGTTGTT
GACATGTCAAAGCCTTGGACTGCTTTGGATTCTTTACAGAAATGGGCAAGTGTTGTTAGAGAACATGTTG
ACAAACTGAAAATCCCTCCTGAAGAAATGAAACAAATGGAACAAAAGTTGATTAGAGACTTCCAAGAATA
TGTAGAGCCAGGAGAAGACTTCCCGGCTTCTCCCCAGAGAAGAAATACTGCGTCACAAGAAGACAAAGAT
GACAGTGTAGTTTTACCTCTGGGTGCGGATACACTTACACATAACTTGGGCATTCCAGTACTAGTAGTTT
GCACAAAGTGTGATGCCATTAGTGTATTGGAGAAAGAACATGACTACAGAGATGAACATTTTGATTTTAT
TCAGTCACATATCCGGAAGTTTTGTTTACAGTATGGTGCAGCACTTATTTACACTTCAGTAAAAGAAAAC
AAAAATATAGACTTAGTATATAAATACATCGTTCAGAAACTATATGGATTTCCCTATAAGATTCCTGCTG
TTGTTGTGGAAAAGGATGCAGTATTTATTCCAGCAGGGTGGGATAATGATAAGAAAATAGGAATATTACA
TGAAAATTTTCAAACATTAAAAGCAGAAGATAATTTTGAAGACATCATAACTAAACCACCTGTTCGAAAG
TTTGTACATGAGAAGGAAATTATGGCAGAAGATGATCAGGTGTTTCTTATGAAGCTACAGTCCCTTTTAG
CAAAGCAACCACCAACTTGGAGCCACCCGCAGTTCGAAAAATGAGAATTCCCGGGTCGACTCGAGCGGCC
GCATCGTGACTGACTGACGATCTGCCTCGCGCGTTTCGGTGATGACGGTGAAAACCTCTGACACATGCAG
CTCCCGGAGACGGTCACAGCTTGTCTGTAAGCGGATGCCGGGAGCAGACAAGCCCGTCAGGGCGCGTCAG
CGGGTGTTGGCGGGTGTCGGGGCGCAGCCATGACCCAGTCACGTAGCGATAGCGGAGTGTATAATTCTTG
AAGACGAAAGGGCCTCGTGATACGCCTATTTTTATAGGTTAATGTCATGATAATAATGGTTTCTTAGACG
TCAGGTGGCACTTTTCGGGGAAATGTGCGCGGAACCCCTATTTGTTTATTTTTCTAAATACATTCAAATA
TGTATCCGCTCATGAGACAATAACCCTGATAAATGCTTCAATAATATTGAAAAAGGAAGAGTATGAGTAT
TCAACATTTCCGTGTCGCCCTTATTCCCTTTTTTGCGGCATTTTGCCTTCCTGTTTTTGCTCACCCAGAA
ACGCTGGTGAAAGTAAAAGATGCTGAAGATCAGTTGGGTGCACGAGTGGGTTACATCGAACTGGATCTCA
ACAGCGGTAAGATCCTTGAGAGTTTTCGCCCCGAAGAACGTTTTCCAATGATGAGCACTTTTAAAGTTCT
GCTATGTGGCGCGGTATTATCCCGTGTTGACGCCGGGCAAGAGCAACTCGGTCGCCGCATACACTATTCT
CAGAATGACTTGGTTGAGTACTCACCAGTCACAGAAAAGCATCTTACGGATGGCATGACAGTAAGAGAAT
TATGCAGTGCTGCCATAACCATGAGTGATAACACTGCGGCCAACTTACTTCTGACAACGATCGGAGGACC
GAAGGAGCTAACCGCTTTTTTGCACAACATGGGGGATCATGTAACTCGCCTTGATCGTTGGGAACCGGAG
CTGAATGAAGCCATACCAAACGACGAGCGTGACACCACGATGCCTGCAGCAATGGCAACAACGTTGCGCA
AACTATTAACTGGCGAACTACTTACTCTAGCTTCCCGGCAACAATTAATAGACTGGATGGAGGCGGATAA
AGTTGCAGGACCACTTCTGCGCTCGGCCCTTCCGGCTGGCTGGTTTATTGCTGATAAATCTGGAGCCGGT
GAGCGTGGGTCTCGCGGTATCATTGCAGCACTGGGGCCAGATGGTAAGCCCTCCCGTATCGTAGTTATCT
ACACGACGGGGAGTCAGGCAACTATGGATGAACGAAATAGACAGATCGCTGAGATAGGTGCCTCACTGAT
TAAGCATTGGTAACTGTCAGACCAAGTTTACTCATATATACTTTAGATTGATTTAAAACTTCATTTTTAA
TTTAAAAGGATCTAGGTGAAGATCCTTTTTGATAATCTCATGACCAAAATCCCTTAACGTGAGTTTTCGT
TCCACTGAGCGTCAGACCCCGTAGAAAAGATCAAAGGATCTTCTTGAGATCCTTTTTTTCTGCGCGTAAT
CTGCTGCTTGCAAACAAAAAAACCACCGCTACCAGCGGTGGTTTGTTTGCCGGATCAAGAGCTACCAACT
CTTTTTCCGAAGGTAACTGGCTTCAGCAGAGCGCAGATACCAAATACTGTCCTTCTAGTGTAGCCGTAGT
TAGGCCACCACTTCAAGAACTCTGTAGCACCGCCTACATACCTCGCTCTGCTAATCCTGTTACCAGTGGC
TGCTGCCAGTGGCGATAAGTCGTGTCTTACCGGGTTGGACTCAAGACGATAGTTACCGGATAAGGCGCAG
CGGTCGGGCTGAACGGGGGGTTCGTGCACACAGCCCAGCTTGGAGCGAACGACCTACACCGAACTGAGAT
ACCTACAGCGTGAGCTATGAGAAAGCGCCACGCTTCCCGAAGGGAGAAAGGCGGACAGGTATCCGGTAAG
CGGCAGGGTCGGAACAGGAGAGCGCACGAGGGAGCTTCCAGGGGGAAACGCCTGGTATCTTTATAGTCCT
GTCGGGTTTCGCCACCTCTGACTTGAGCGTCGATTTTTGTGATGCTCGTCAGGGGGGCGGAGCCTATGGA
AAAACGCCAGCAACGCGGCCTTTTTACGGTTCCTGGCCTTTTGCTGGCCTTTTGCTCACATGTTCTTTCC
TGCGTTATCCCCTGATTCTGTGGATAACCGTATTACCGCCTTTGAGTGAGCTGATACCGCTCGCCGCAGC
CGAACGACCGAGCGCAGCGAGTCAGTGAGCGAGGAAGCGGAAGAGCGCCTGATGCGGTATTTTCTCCTTA
CGCATCTGTGCGGTATTTCACACCGCATAAATTCCGACACCATCGAATGGTGCAAAACCTTTCGCGGTAT
GGCATGATAGCGCCCGGAAGAGAGTCAATTCAGGGTGGTGAATGTGAAACCAGTAACGTTATACGATGTC
GCAGAGTATGCCGGTGTCTCTTATCAGACCGTTTCCCGCGTGGTGAACCAGGCCAGCCACGTTTCTGCGA
AAACGCGGGAAAAAGTGGAAGCGGCGATGGCGGAGCTGAATTACATTCCCAACCGCGTGGCACAACAACT
GGCGGGCAAACAGTCGTTGCTGATTGGCGTTGCCACCTCCAGTCTGGCCCTGCACGCGCCGTCGCAAATT
GTCGCGGCGATTAAATCTCGCGCCGATCAACTGGGTGCCAGCGTGGTGGTGTCGATGGTAGAACGAAGCG
GCGTCGAAGCCTGTAAAGCGGCGGTGCACAATCTTCTCGCGCAACGCGTCAGTGGGCTGATCATTAACTA
TCCGCTGGATGACCAGGATGCCATTGCTGTGGAAGCTGCCTGCACTAATGTTCCGGCGTTATTTCTTGAT
GTCTCTGACCAGACACCCATCAACAGTATTATTTTCTCCCATGAAGACGGTACGCGACTGGGCGTGGAGC
ATCTGGTCGCATTGGGTCACCAGCAAATCGCGCTGTTAGCGGGCCCATTAAGTTCTGTCTCGGCGCGTCT
GCGTCTGGCTGGCTGGCATAAATATCTCACTCGCAATCAAATTCAGCCGATAGCGGAACGGGAAGGCGAC
TGGAGTGCCATGTCCGGTTTTCAACAAACCATGCAAATGCTGAATGAGGGCATCGTTCCCACTGCGATGC
TGGTTGCCAACGATCAGATGGCGCTGGGCGCAATGCGCGCCATTACCGAGTCCGGGCTGCGCGTTGGTGC
GGATATCTCGGTAGTGGGATACGACGATACCGAAGACAGCTCATGTTATATCCCGCCGTCAACCACCATC
AAACAGGATTTTCGCCTGCTGGGGCAAACCAGCGTGGACCGCTTGCTGCAACTCTCTCAGGGCCAGGCGG
TGAAGGGCAATCAGCTGTTGCCCGTCTCACTGGTGAAAAGAAAAACCACCCTGGCGCCCAATACGCAAAC
CGCCTCTCCCCGCGCGTTGGCCGATTCATTAATGCAGCTGGCACGACAGGTTTCCCGACTGGAAAGCGGG
CAGTGAGCGCAACGCAATTAATGTGAGTTAGCTCACTCATTAGGCACCCCAGGCTTTACACTTTATGCTT
CCGGCTCGTATGTTGTGTGGAATTGTGAGCGGATAACAATTTCACACAGGAAACAGCTATGACCATGATT
ACGGATTCACTGGCCGTCGTTTTACAACGTCGTGACTGGGAAAACCCTGGCGTTACCCAACTTAATCGCC
TTGCAGCACATCCCCCTTTCGCCAGCTGGCGTAATAGCGAAGAGGCCCGCACCGATCGCCCTTCCCAACA
GTTGCGCAGCCTGAATGGCGAATGGCGCTTTGCCTGGTTTCCGGCACCAGAAGCGGTGCCGGAAAGCTGG
CTGGAGTGCGATCTTCCTGAGGCCGATACTGTCGTCGTCCCCTCAAACTGGCAGATGCACGGTTACGATG
CGCCCATCTACACCAACGTAACCTATCCCATTACGGTCAATCCGCCGTTTGTTCCCACGGAGAATCCGAC
GGGTTGTTACTCGCTCACATTTAATGTTGATGAAAGCTGGCTACAGGAAGGCCAGACGCGAATTATTTTT
GATGGCGTTGGAATT
