>Addgene plasmid #74598 | pGEX6P1-human LIC1 G domain | depositor partial sequence | sequence record 141265 | LIC1 insert
ATGGCGGCCGTGGGGCGAGTCGGCTCCTTCGGTTCTTCTCCGCCGGGATTATCCTCGACTTACACTGGCG
GCCCCTTGGGCAACGAGATAGCGTCGGGCAACGGTGGCGCCGCGGCAGGCGACGACGAGGACGGGCAGAA
CCTTTGGTCCTGCATCCTCAGCGAGGTCTCCACCCGCTCGCGCTCCAAGCTCCCTGCGGGGAAGAACGTG
CTACTGCTGGGTGAAGATGGAGCTGGAAAAACAAGCTTAATAAGAAAAATTCAGGGAATAGAGGAGTATA
AGAAAGGAAGAGGATTGGAATATTTGTACTTAAATGTGCATGATGAAGACAGGGATGATCAAACAAGATG
TAATGTTTGGATCTTAGATGGAGACCTATATCACAAAGGCCTCCTTAAATTTTCACTGGATGCCGTATCT
CTGAAGGATACTCTAGTTATGCTGGTTGTTGACATGTCAAAGCCTTGGACTGCTTTGGATTCTTTACAGA
AATGGGCAAGTGTTGTTAGAGAACATGTTGACAAACTGAAAATCCCTCCTGAAGAAATGAAACAAATGGA
ACAAAAGTTGATTAGAGACTTCCAAGAATATGTAGAGCCAGGAGAAGACTTCCCGGCTTCTCCCCAGAGA
AGAAATACTGCGTCACAAGAAGACAAAGATGACAGTGTAGTTTTACCTCTGGGTGCGGATACACTTACAC
ATAACTTGGGCATTCCAGTACTAGTAGTTTGCACAAAGTGTGATGCCATTAGTGTATTGGAGAAAGAACA
TGACTACAGAGATGAACATTTTGATTTTATTCAGTCACATATCCGGAAGTTTTGTTTACAGTATGGTGCA
GCACTTATTTACACTTCAGTAAAAGAAAACAAAAATATAGACTTAGTATATAAATACATCGTTCAGAAAC
TATATGGATTTCCCTATAAGATTCCTGCTGTTGTTGTGGAAAAGGATGCAGTATTTATTCCAGCAGGGTG
GGATAATGATAAGAAAATAGGAATATTACATGAAAATTTTCAAACATTAAAAGCAGAAGATAATTTTGAA
GACATCATAACTAAACCACCTGTTCGAAAGTTTGTACATGAGAAGGAAATTATGGCAGAAGATGATCAGG
TGTTTCTTATGAAGCTACAGTCCCTTTTAGCAAAGCAACCACCAACT
