>Addgene plasmid #74598 | pGEX6P1-human LIC1 G domain | addgene partial sequence | sequence record 145954 | pGEX5 5'-GGGCTGGCAAGCCACGTTTGGTG-3'
AAATCGGATCTGGAAGTTCTGTTCCAGGGGCCCCTGGGATCCATGGCGGCCGTGGGGCGAGTCGGCTCCT
TCGGTTCTTCTCCGCCGGGATTATCCTCGACTTACACTGGCGGCCCCTTGGGCAACGAGATAGCGTCGGG
CAACGGTGGCGCCGCGGCAGGCGACGACGAGGACGGGCAGAACCTTTGGTCCTGCATCCTCAGCGAGGTC
TCCACCCGCTCGCGCTCCAAGCTCCCTGCGGGGAAGAACGTGCTACTGCTGGGTGAAGATGGAGCTGGAA
AAACAAGCTTAATAAGAAAAATTCAGGGAATAGAGGAGTATAAGAAAGGAAGAGGATTGGAATATTTGTA
CTTAAATGTGCATGATGAAGACAGGGATGATCAAACAAGATGTAATGTTTGGATCTTAGATGGAGACCTA
TATCACAAAGGCCTCCTTAAATTTTCACTGGATGCCGTATCTCTGAAGGATACTCTAGTTATGCTGGTTG
TTGACATGTCAAAGCCTTGGACTGCTTTGGATTCTTTACAGAAATGGGCAAGTGTTGTTAGAGAACATGT
TGACAAACTGAAAATCCCTCCTGAAGAAATGAAACAAATGGAACAAAAGTTGATTAGAGACTTCCAAGAA
TATGTAGAGCCAGGAGAAGACTTCCCGGCTTCTCCCCAGAGAAGAAATACTGCGTCACAAGAAGACAAAG
ATGACAGTGTAGTTTTACCTCTGGGTGCGGATACACTTACACATAACTTGGGCATTCCAGTACTAGTAGT
TTGCACAAAGTGTGATGCCATTAGTGTATTGGAGAAAGAACATGACTACAGAGATGAACATTTTGATTTT
ATTCAGTCACATATCCGGAAGTTTTGTTTACAGTATGGTGCAGCACTTATTTACACTTCAGTAAAAGAAA
ACAAAAATATAGACTTAGTATATAAATAC
