>Addgene plasmid #74598 | pGEX6P1-human LIC1 G domain | addgene partial sequence | sequence record 145956 | pGEX3 5'-CCGGGAGCTGCATGTGTCAGAGG-3'
CCGAAACGCGCGAGGCAGATCGTCAGTCAGTCACGATGCGGCCGCTCGAGTCGACCCGGGAATTCTCATT
TTTCGAACTGCGGGTGGCTCCAAGTTGGTGGTTGCTTTGCTAAAAGGGACTGTAGCTTCATAAGAAACAC
CTGATCATCTTCTGCCATAATTTCCTTCTCATGTACAAACTTTCGAACAGGTGGTTTAGTTATGATGTCT
TCAAAATTATCTTCTGCTTTTAATGTTTGAAAATTTTCATGTAATATTCCTATTTTCTTATCATTATCCC
ACCCTGCTGGAATAAATACTGCATCCTTTTCCACAACAACAGCAGGAATCTTATAGGGAAATCCATATAG
TTTCTGAACGATGTATTTATATACTAAGTCTATATTTTTGTTTTCTTTTACTGAAGTGTAAATAAGTGCT
GCACCATACTGTAAACAAAACTTCCGGATATGTGACTGAATAAAATCAAAATGTTCATCTCTGTAGTCAT
GTTCTTTCTCCAATACACTAATGGCATCACACTTTGTGCAAACTACTAGTACTGGAATGCCCAAGTTATG
TGTAAGTGTATCCGCACCCAGAGGTAAAACTACACTGTCATCTTTGTCTTCTTGTGACGCAGTATTTCTT
CTCTGGGGAGAAGCCGGGAAGTCTTCTCCTGGCTCTACATATTCTTGGAAGTCTCTAATCAACTTTTGTT
CCATTTGTTTCATTTCTTCAGGAGGGATTTTCAGTTTGTCAACATGTTCTCTAACAACACTTGCCCATTT
CTGTAAAGAATCCAAAGCAGTCCAAGGCTTTGACATGTCAACAACCAGCATAACTAGAGTATCCTTCAGA
GATACGGCATCCAGTGAAAATTTAAGGAGGCCTTTGTGATATAGGTCTCCATCTAAGATCCAAACATTAC
ATCTTGTTTGATCATCCCTGTCTTCATCATGCACATTTAAGTACAAATATTCCAATCC
